>Addgene plasmid #188738 | pIN4 (gpdA-nTerm-Citrine2-ptrA) | addgene full sequence | sequence record 370807 | Addgene NGS Result
AGCGCCCAATACGCAAACCGCCTCTCCCCGCGCGTTGGCCGATTCATTAATGCAGCTGGCACGACAGGTT
TCCCGACTGGAAAGCGGGCAGTGAGCGCAACGCAATTAATGTGAGTTAGCTCACTCATTAGGCACCCCAG
GCTTTACACTTTATGCTTCCGGCTCGTATGTTGTGTGGAATTGTGAGCGGATAACAATTTCACACAGGAA
ACAGCTATGACCATGATTACGCCAAGCTTGACGGCGTAACCAAAAGTCACACAACACAAGCTGTAAGGAT
TTCGGCACGGCTACGGAAGACGGAGAAGCCCACCTTCAGTGGACTCGAGTACCATTTAATTCTATTTGTG
TTTGATCGAGACCTAATACAGCCCCTACAACGACCATCAAAGTCGTATAGCTACCAGTGAGGAAGTGGAC
TCAAATCGACTTCAGCAACATCTCCTGGATAAACTTTAAGCCTAAACTATACAGAATAAGATGGTGGAGA
GCTTATACCGAGCTCCCAAATCTGTCCAGATCATGGTTGACCGGTGCCTGGATCTTCCTATAGAATCATC
CTTATTCGTTGACCTAGCTGATTCTGGAGTGACCCAGAGGGTCATGACTTGAGCCTAAAATCCGCCGCCT
CCACCATTTGTAGAAAAATGTGACGAACTCGTGAGCTCTGTACAGTGACCGGTGACTCTTTCTGGCATGC
GGAGAGACGGACGGACGCAGAGAGAAGGGCTGAGTAATAAGCGCCACTGCGCCAGACAGCTCTGGCGGCT
CTGAGGTGCAGTGGATGATTATTAATCCGGGACCGGCCGCCCCTCCGCCCCGAAGTGGAAAGGCTGGTGT
GCCCCTCGTTGACCAAGAATCTATTGCATCATCGGAGAATATGGAGCTTCATCGAATCACCGGCAGTAAG
CGAAGGAGAATGTGAAGCCAGGGGTGTATAGCCGTCGGCGAAATAGCATGCCATTAACCTAGGTACAGAA
GTCCAATTGCTTCCGATCTGGTAAAAGATTCACGAGATAGTACCTTCTCCGAAGTAGGTAGAGCGAGTAC
CCGGCGCGTAAGCTCCCTAATTGGCCCATCCGGCATCTGTAGGGCGTCCAAATATCGTGCCTCTCCTGCT
TTGCCCGGTGTATGAAACCGGAAAGGCCGCTCAGGAGCTGGCCAGCGGCGCAGACCGGGAACACAAGCTG
GCAGTCGACCCATCCGGTGCTCTGCACTCGACCTGCTGAGGTCCCTCAGTCCCTGGTAGGCAGCTTTGCC
CCGTCTGTCCGCCCGGTGTGTCGGCGGGGTTGACAAGGTCGTTGCGTCAGTCCAACATTTGTTGCCATAT
TTTCCTGCTCTCCCCACCAGCTGCTCTTTTCTTTTCTCTTTCTTTTCCCATCTTCAGTATATTCATCTTC
CCATCCAAGAACCTTTATTTCCCCTAAGTAAGTACTTTGCTACATCCATACTCCATCCTTCCCATCCCTT
ATTCCTTTGAACCTTTCAGTTCGAGCTTTCCCACTTCATCGCAGCTTGACTAACAGCTACCCCGCTTGAG
CAGACATCACCATGGTCTCCAAGGGCGAGGAGCTCTTCACCGGCGTCGTCCCCATCCTCGTCGAGCTCGA
CGGCGACGTTAACGGCCACAAGTTCTCCGTCTCCGGCGAGGGCGAGGGCGACGCCACCTACGGCAAGCTC
ACCCTCAAGTTCATCTGCACCACCGGCAAGCTCCCCGTCCCCTGGCCCACCCTCGTCACCACCTTCGGCT
ACGGCCTCATGTGCTTCGCCCGTTACCCCGACCACATGAAGCAGCACGACTTCTTCAAGTCCGCCATGCC
CGAGGGCTACGTCCAGGAGCGTACCATCTTCTTCAAGGACGACGGCAACTACAAGACCCGTGCCGAGGTC
AAGTTCGAGGGCGACACCCTCGTCAACCGTATCGAGCTCAAGGGCATCGACTTCAAGGAGGACGGCAACA
TCCTCGGCCACAAGCTCGAGTACAACTACAACTCCCACAACGTCTACATCATGGCCGACAAGCAGAAGAA
CGGCATCAAGGTCAACTTCAAGATCCGTCACAACATCGAGGACGGCTCCGTCCAGCTCGCCGACCACTAC
CAGCAGAACACCCCCATCGGCGACGGCCCCGTCCTCCTCCCCGACAACCACTACCTCTCCTACCAGTCCG
CCCTCTCCAAGGACCCCAACGAGAAGCGTGACCACATGGTCCTCCTCGAGTTCGTCACCGCCGCCGGCAT
CACTCTCGGCATGGACGAGCTTTACAAGTTACTCAGCACACTCGCGCTGACGCTCGTCGAACACCTTCAA
TGCCTCCTCGGCAGCCTTGACACCACTGAGAACCATGGCACCGAAGGTAGGGCCCATGCGGTTAAAGCCA
TCAATTTCAGACAGCTCCATACCGCCGATTATCAAGCCCTTAGTAACCTCGCGGGTGTTCTTGACGATGG
CATCCTCGGCCGAGCTCATGTCGAGACCACGCATGCCACCTAGCTTGTCGACGCTGCCCATGGACACCAA
GCGCTTCGCACAGAAGGCGCCGAATGGCCCATCGTGACCAGTGGTACTGATGATGACAGGAGCGTTGATA
GTGTTGGGGTCCATGCAGGAGTGATCATCGTGGTGAAGGGTGACCAGCGTCCAGTTGACGACAACACCAG
CAATCTGGGGGTTGCCGTTCTCGGTCGGACGGGTGATCAAGTCCTCAACAGCGGTAGCATTGAAGAGCTT
GACATTGGGGAAGGAGAGAACCTTCGACATGAGTGTCGAGGTAAACAGGGAGGCGTGCTTGACGACAACG
TAGTTGGGGTTTGCGTCCTCTTCGTAAGGAACACCCAGCTCGTTCAGGAAGACTTCCGCGGGACGGCGCA
TGACCATAGCAGAAAAGAGTTGGCCACCCAACCAGGCACCGCCACCTATTGCACGTTAGTTCCGGAAAGC
TGAGTGCAAGGCAATCCATCATGGACTACTGACCAGGAGAGACGCTGGCCTCGACGATAGCAATCTTCAG
GTCCGGACGAGCCTTGGCCAAGACGTACGCAGTGCTCAGACCGCAGGAACCAGCACCAACAATGACAACG
TCACTTTCAGCGTACTTGTCCAGGTCCTCAAAGTAACGTCTGGTCATGGCACGAGAGACCTGGCTTTCGC
GGATAGGGGCGAACTTGAACTCGTCCCACTTGCCACCGAAATGGTCCAACAGCTTGGTCTGAGAAGCTCC
CTCAACGGGGACGGTCTCAGAAACCACGACCTTACCCTTGAGGCCGGTAGCGGCCACAGTGGGTTCGTAG
ATGGCAGCTGGAGGAGACATGTTTCAAGTTGCAATGTCTATCATCTGTTAGCCATTCCATCAACAGGAAG
AACGAGAGAAGGCATGACCCTTTTCGCTGGTATTATCCAGATCAAGTTTTAGCCGTATAATCTCAGAACG
AACCCAGTCCATCGATGCCATGTCCTTCTAGACTAGGATCCTAGAGTCTAGGGCCCAGCTTAGGGAGGGC
ATGTGAATGCATCGATGACTGGGAACGAACACCGGCCCACGCCAAAGACGTTACCTAAGATACCTTGATC
ATTGTGAGAGTCCAGCCAAAAGTATTCCATGACTTCCATCGTATGCCCTCTAGAGGGCTAATCGAGGAGT
GTATTTACATTGTCGGTTGGTTTGGGAACTATAGAAGATGGTCAGTTATTCCAATCACCAAAGGTTTATC
GAAGGGAGGAAGACTTGTTCAGTTTCGTCCGAGGACTTTTGGAATTCAAATCTGAGATAGAGAATTGTGT
GGGATGAGAGGAAAAGGAAGAAGATGGTGGGGTTCAGAAGGAGGGGTTGAGTTAAATAGCATGGGTTGAG
TCAACGTGATAAGGGCACTATACCGTATAGATCAGCGGCACCCGATTCTATCCGTTCCTTTTGCTCCTCT
TTAGCTTTGACCGGTGAGCCGGACAAGAAACAAGTGAAATCATCCTGACATCGGCGGACGATCTCCTAGC
TTTTACATTTCGTTACCAATGGGATCCCGTAATCAATTGGCAAGCTTGCATGCCTGCAGGTCGACTCTAG
AGGATCCCCGGGTACCGAGCTCGAATTCACTGGCCGTCGTTTTACAACGTCGTGACTGGGAAAACCCTGG
CGTTACCCAACTTAATCGCCTTGCAGCACATCCCCCTTTCGCCAGCTGGCGTAATAGCGAAGAGGCCCGC
ACCGATCGCCCTTCCCAACAGTTGCGCAGCCTGAATGGCGAATGGCGCCTGATGCGGTATTTTCTCCTTA
CGCATCTGTGCGGTATTTCACACCGCATATGGTGCACTCTCAGTACAATCTGCTCTGATGCCGCATAGTT
AAGCCAGCCCCGACACCCGCCAACACCCGCTGACGCGCCCTGACGGGCTTGTCTGCTCCCGGCATCCGCT
TACAGACAAGCTGTGACCGTCTCCGGGAGCTGCATGTGTCAGAGGTTTTCACCGTCATCACCGAAACGCG
CGAGACGAAAGGGCCTCGTGATACGCCTATTTTTATAGGTTAATGTCATGATAATAATGGTTTCTTAGAC
GTCAGGTGGCACTTTTCGGGGAAATGTGCGCGGAACCCCTATTTGTTTATTTTTCTAAATACATTCAAAT
ATGTATCCGCTCATGAGACAATAACCCTGATAAATGCTTCAATAATATTGAAAAAGGAAGAGTATGAGTA
TTCAACATTTCCGTGTCGCCCTTATTCCCTTTTTTGCGGCATTTTGCCTTCCTGTTTTTGCTCACCCAGA
AACGCTGGTGAAAGTAAAAGATGCTGAAGATCAGTTGGGTGCACGAGTGGGTTACATCGAACTGGATCTC
AACAGCGGTAAGATCCTTGAGAGTTTTCGCCCCGAAGAACGTTTTCCAATGATGAGCACTTTTAAAGTTC
TGCTATGTGGCGCGGTATTATCCCGTATTGACGCCGGGCAAGAGCAACTCGGTCGCCGCATACACTATTC
TCAGAATGACTTGGTTGAGTACTCACCAGTCACAGAAAAGCATCTTACGGATGGCATGACAGTAAGAGAA
TTATGCAGTGCTGCCATAACCATGAGTGATAACACTGCGGCCAACTTACTTCTGACAACGATCGGAGGAC
CGAAGGAGCTAACCGCTTTTTTGCACAACATGGGGGATCATGTAACTCGCCTTGATCGTTGGGAACCGGA
GCTGAATGAAGCCATACCAAACGACGAGCGTGACACCACGATGCCTGTAGCAATGGCAACAACGTTGCGC
AAACTATTAACTGGCGAACTACTTACTCTAGCTTCCCGGCAACAATTAATAGACTGGATGGAGGCGGATA
AAGTTGCAGGACCACTTCTGCGCTCGGCCCTTCCGGCTGGCTGGTTTATTGCTGATAAATCTGGAGCCGG
TGAGCGTGGGTCTCGCGGTATCATTGCAGCACTGGGGCCAGATGGTAAGCCCTCCCGTATCGTAGTTATC
TACACGACGGGGAGTCAGGCAACTATGGATGAACGAAATAGACAGATCGCTGAGATAGGTGCCTCACTGA
TTAAGCATTGGTAACTGTCAGACCAAGTTTACTCATATATACTTTAGATTGATTTAAAACTTCATTTTTA
ATTTAAAAGGATCTAGGTGAAGATCCTTTTTGATAATCTCATGACCAAAATCCCTTAACGTGAGTTTTCG
TTCCACTGAGCGTCAGACCCCGTAGAAAAGATCAAAGGATCTTCTTGAGATCCTTTTTTTCTGCGCGTAA
TCTGCTGCTTGCAAACAAAAAAACCACCGCTACCAGCGGTGGTTTGTTTGCCGGATCAAGAGCTACCAAC
TCTTTTTCCGAAGGTAACTGGCTTCAGCAGAGCGCAGATACCAAATACTGTTCTTCTAGTGTAGCCGTAG
TTAGGCCACCACTTCAAGAACTCTGTAGCACCGCCTACATACCTCGCTCTGCTAATCCTGTTACCAGTGG
CTGCTGCCAGTGGCGATAAGTCGTGTCTTACCGGGTTGGACTCAAGACGATAGTTACCGGATAAGGCGCA
GCGGTCGGGCTGAACGGGGGGTTCGTGCACACAGCCCAGCTTGGAGCGAACGACCTACACCGAACTGAGA
TACCTACAGCGTGAGCTATGAGAAAGCGCCACGCTTCCCGAAGGGAGAAAGGCGGACAGGTATCCGGTAA
GCGGCAGGGTCGGAACAGGAGAGCGCACGAGGGAGCTTCCAGGGGGAAACGCCTGGTATCTTTATAGTCC
TGTCGGGTTTCGCCACCTCTGACTTGAGCGTCGATTTTTGTGATGCTCGTCAGGGGGGCGGAGCCTATGG
AAAAACGCCAGCAACGCGGCCTTTTTACGGTTCCTGGCCTTTTGCTGGCCTTTTGCTCACATGTTCTTTC
CTGCGTTATCCCCTGATTCTGTGGATAACCGTATTACCGCCTTTGAGTGAGCTGATACCGCTCGCCGCAG
CCGAACGACCGAGCGCAGCGAGTCAGTGAGCGAGGAAGCGGAAG
Features (pLannotate 1.2.2; 16 found; start..end, strand, type, name):
      2..94      +  CDS            lacI (fragment): lac repressor; lacI; The lac repressor binds to the lac operator to inhibit transcription in E. coli. This inhibition can be relieved by adding lactose or isopropyl-β-D-thiogalactopyranoside (IPTG).
    107..128     +  protein_bind   CAP binding site: CAP binding activates transcription in the presence of cAMP. E. coli catabolite activator protein
    143..173     +  promoter       lac promoter: promoter for the E. coli lac operon
    181..197     +  protein_bind   lac operator: The lac repressor binds to the lac operator to inhibit transcription in E. coli. This inhibition can be relieved by adding lactose or isopropyl-β-D-thiogalactopyranoside (IPTG). lac repressor encoded by lacI
    240..1379    +  promoter       gpdA promoter (fragment): gpdA; promoter from the Aspergillus nidulans glyceraldehyde-3-phosphate dehydrogenase gene (Punt et al., 1990)
   1428..1543    +  intron         gpdA intron: gpdA; intron from the Aspergillus nidulans glyceraldehyde-3-phosphate dehydrogenase gene (Punt et al., 1990)
   1552..2268    +  CDS            Citrine: Citrine is a basic (constitutively fluorescent) yellow fluorescent protein published in 2001, derived from Aequorea victoria. It has moderate acid sensitivity.
   2269..3310    -  CDS            ptrA: pyrithiamine resistance protein (Kubodera et al., 2000); ptrA of Aspergillus oryzae; useful as a dominant selectable marker in Aspergillus
   3361..3455    -  ncRNA          TPP (fragment): Accession: RF00059 - TPP riboswitch (THI element)
   4032..4088    -  misc_feature   MCS: pUC18/19 multiple cloning site
   4085..4242    +  CDS            lacZα (fragment): LacZα fragment of β-galactosidase; lacZ fragment
   4248..4347    -  misc_feature   bom (fragment): basis of mobility region from pBR322
   4449..4484    -  CDS            rop (fragment): Rop protein, which maintains plasmids at low copy number; rop
   4579..4683    +  promoter       AmpR promoter: bla
   4684..5544    +  CDS            AmpR: β-lactamase; bla; confers resistance to ampicillin, carbenicillin, and related antibiotics
   5715..6303    +  rep_origin     ori: high-copy-number ColE1/pMB1/pBR322/pUC origin of replication
