[The description below was written by a language model from this plasmid's Addgene catalogue record and pLannotate feature annotations shown in this document.]
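Description:
pIN4 (gpdA-nTerm-Citrine2-ptrA) is a 6,484 bp filamentous fungal expression plasmid built on a pUC19 backbone, intended for work in Aspergillus fumigatus. In E. coli it replicates from the high-copy ColE1/pUC origin and is selected with ampicillin through the bla (AmpR) gene and its promoter. Remnants of the pUC cloning region (lac promoter and operator, CAP site, lacZα and MCS fragments, and short lacI, bom and rop fragments) flank the insert and are not part of the fungal payload.

The roughly 4.1 kb insert combines an expression module and a fungal selection marker. The glyceraldehyde-3-phosphate dehydrogenase (gpdA) promoter, annotated as the Aspergillus nidulans sequence and followed by the gpdA intron, provides strong constitutive transcription of a yellow fluorescent protein coding sequence. The record calls this protein Citrine2, and the annotation tool matched it to Citrine, an Aequorea victoria-derived protein. Immediately downstream, in the opposite orientation, lies ptrA, the Aspergillus oryzae pyrithiamine resistance gene. A TPP riboswitch fragment is annotated in its upstream region. ptrA serves as a dominant selectable marker, so transformants can be recovered on pyrithiamine.

The stated purpose is expression of Citrine2 for N-terminal tagging, meaning the fluorophore sits at the amino terminus of a protein of interest under gpdA control. The catalogue's "C terminal on insert" entry appears to describe the tag's position within the cassette rather than on the target. No terminator or target gene is annotated after Citrine2. This fits use as a tagging template or module, though the record does not describe how the cassette is delivered. The associated publication concerns fluorescence imaging of A. fumigatus subcellular dynamics under antifungal treatment.
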