Addgene plasmid #188738: pIN4 (gpdA-nTerm-Citrine2-ptrA)
Purpose: Expresses Citrine2 for N-terminal tagging
Depositing lab: Michael Bromley. Depositing organization: University of Manchester. Publication: Shining a light on the impact of antifungals on Aspergillus fumigatus subcellular dynamics through fluorescence imaging. Storer ISR, Sastre-Velasquez LE, Easter T, Mertens B, Dallemulle A, Bottery M, Tank R, Offterdinger M, Bromley MJ, van Rhijn N, Gsaller F. Antimicrob Agents Chemother. 2024 Nov 6;68(11):e0080324. doi: 10.1128/aac.00803-24. Epub 2024 Oct 15. PubMed 39404344.
Backbone
  Vector backbone: pUC19
  Backbone size w/o insert (bp): 2395
  Total vector size (bp): 6484
  Vector type: Filamentous Fungal expression
  Selectable markers: Pyrithiamine
Growth in bacteria
  Bacterial resistance: Ampicillin, 100 μg/mL
  Growth temperature: 37°C
  Growth strain: DH5alpha
  Copy number: High Copy
Gene/Insert
  Gene/Insert name: gdpA-Citrine2 PtrA
  Species: Aspergillus fumigatus
  Insert size (bp): 4100
  Tag / fusion protein: Citrine2 (C terminal on insert)
Terms and licenses: Academic/Nonprofit Terms; Industry Terms: Not Available to Industry
How to cite: pIN4 (gpdA-nTerm-Citrine2-ptrA) was a gift from Michael Bromley (Addgene plasmid # 188738 ; http://n2t.net/addgene:188738 ; RRID:Addgene_188738)
